>Addgene plasmid #21908 | pSicoR-mCh-Chd1i4 | depositor full sequence | sequence record 10080 | Author sequence
GCTTAAGCGGTCGACGGATCGGGAGATCTCCCGATCCCCTATGGTGCACTCTCAGTACAATCTGCTCTGA
TGCCGCATAGTTAAGCCAGTATCTGCTCCCTGCTTGTGTGTTGGAGGTCGCTGAGTAGTGCGCGAGCAAA
ATTTAAGCTACAACAAGGCAAGGCTTGACCGACAATTGCATGAAGAATCTGCTTAGGGTTAGGCGTTTTG
CGCTGCTTCGCGATGTACGGGCCAGATATACGCGTTGACATTGATTATTGACTAGTTATTAATAGTAATC
AATTACGGGGTCATTAGTTCATAGCCCATATATGGAGTTCCGCGTTACATAACTTACGGTAAATGGCCCG
CCTGGCTGACCGCCCAACGACCCCCGCCCATTGACGTCAATAATGACGTATGTTCCCATAGTAACGCCAA
TAGGGACTTTCCATTGACGTCAATGGGTGGAGTATTTACGGTAAACTGCCCACTTGGCAGTACATCAAGT
GTATCATATGCCAAGTACGCCCCCTATTGACGTCAATGACGGTAAATGGCCCGCCTGGCATTATGCCCAG
TACATGACCTTATGGGACTTTCCTACTTGGCAGTACATCTACGTATTAGTCATCGCTATTACCATGGTGA
TGCGGTTTTGGCAGTACATCAATGGGCGTGGATAGCGGTTTGACTCACGGGGATTTCCAAGTCTCCACCC
CATTGACGTCAATGGGAGTTTGTTTTGGCACCAAAATCAACGGGACTTTCCAAAATGTCGTAACAACTCC
GCCCCATTGACGCAAATGGGCGGTAGGCGTGTACGGTGGGAGGTCTATATAAGCAGCGCGTTTTGCCTGT
ACTGGGTCTCTCTGGTTAGACCAGATCTGAGCCTGGGAGCTCTCTGGCTAACTAGGGAACCCACTGCTTA
AGCCTCAATAAAGCTTGCCTTGAGTGCTTCAAGTAGTGTGTGCCCGTCTGTTGTGTGACTCTGGTAACTA
GAGATCCCTCAGACCCTTTTAGTCAGTGTGGAAAATCTCTAGCAGTGGCGCCCGAACAGGGACTTGAAAG
CGAAAGGGAAACCAGAGGAGCTCTCTCGACGCAGGACTCGGCTTGCTGAAGCGCGCACGGCAAGAGGCGA
GGGGCGGCGACTGGTGAGTACGCCAAAAATTTTGACTAGCGGAGGCTAGAAGGAGAGAGATGGGTGCGAG
AGCGTCAGTATTAAGCGGGGGAGAATTAGATCGCGATGGGAAAAAATTCGGTTAAGGCCAGGGGGAAAGA
AAAAATATAAATTAAAACATATAGTATGGGCAAGCAGGGAGCTAGAACGATTCGCAGTTAATCCTGGCCT
GTTAGAAACATCAGAAGGCTGTAGACAAATACTGGGACAGCTACAACCATCCCTTCAGACAGGATCAGAA
GAACTTAGATCATTATATAATACAGTAGCAACCCTCTATTGTGTGCATCAAAGGATAGAGATAAAAGACA
CCAAGGAAGCTTTAGACAAGATAGAGGAAGAGCAAAACAAAAGTAAGACCACCGCACAGCAAGCGGCCGG
CCGCGCTGATCTTCAGACCTGGAGGAGGAGATATGAGGGACAATTGGAGAAGTGAATTATATAAATATAA
AGTAGTAAAAATTGAACCATTAGGAGTAGCACCCACCAAGGCAAAGAGAAGAGTGGTGCAGAGAGAAAAA
AGAGCAGTGGGAATAGGAGCTTTGTTCCTTGGGTTCTTGGGAGCAGCAGGAAGCACTATGGGCGCAGCGT
CAATGACGCTGACGGTACAGGCCAGACAATTATTGTCTGGTATAGTGCAGCAGCAGAACAATTTGCTGAG
GGCTATTGAGGCGCAACAGCATCTGTTGCAACTCACAGTCTGGGGCATCAAGCAGCTCCAGGCAAGAATC
CTGGCTGTGGAAAGATACCTAAAGGATCAACAGCTCCTGGGGATTTGGGGTTGCTCTGGAAAACTCATTT
GCACCACTGCTGTGCCTTGGAATGCTAGTTGGAGTAATAAATCTCTGGAACAGATTTGGAATCACACGAC
CTGGATGGAGTGGGACAGAGAAATTAACAATTACACAAGCTTAATACACTCCTTAATTGAAGAATCGCAA
AACCAGCAAGAAAAGAATGAACAAGAATTATTGGAATTAGATAAATGGGCAAGTTTGTGGAATTGGTTTA
ACATAACAAATTGGCTGTGGTATATAAAATTATTCATAATGATAGTAGGAGGCTTGGTAGGTTTAAGAAT
AGTTTTTGCTGTACTTTCTATAGTGAATAGAGTTAGGCAGGGATATTCACCATTATCGTTTCAGACCCAC
CTCCCAACCCCGAGGGGACCCGACAGGCCCGAAGGAATAGAAGAAGAAGGTGGAGAGAGAGACAGAGACA
GATCCATTCGATTAGTGAACGGATCGGCACTGCGTGCGCCAATTCTGCAGACAAATGGCAGTATTCATCC
ACAATTTTAAAAGAAAAGGGGGGATTGGGGGGTACAGTGCAGGGGAAAGAATAGTAGACATAATAGCAAC
AGACATACAAACTAAAGAATTACAAAAACAAATTACAAAAATTCAAAATTTTCGGGTTTATTACAGGGAC
AGCAGAGATCCAGTTTGGTTAGTACCGGGCCCGCTCTAGAGATCCGACGCCGCCATCTCTAGGCCCGCGC
CGGCCCCCTCGCACAGACTTGTGGGAGAAGCTCGGCTACTCCCCTGCCCCGGTTAATTTGCATATAATAT
TTCCTAGTAACTATAGAGGCTTAATGTGCGATAAAAGACAGATAATCTGTTCTTTTTAATACTAGCTACA
TTTTACATGATAGGCTTGGATTTCTATAACTTCGTATAGCATACATTATACGAAGTTATACATGTCACAA
AAGGAAACTCACCCTAACTGTAAAGTAATTGTGTGTTTTGAGACTATAAATATCCCTTGGAGAAAAGCCT
TGTTTGTGCTACTACAACCATTTATTCAAGAGATAAATGGTTGTAGTAGCACTTTTTTCTCGAGTACTAG
GATCCATTAGGCGGCCGCGTGGATAACCGTATTACCGCCATGCATTAGTTATTAATAGTAATCAATTACG
GGGTCATTAGTTCATAGCCCATATATGGAGTTCCGCGTTACATAACTTACGGTAAATGGCCCGCCTGGCT
GACCGCCCAACGACCCCCGCCCATTGACGTCAATAATGACGTATGTTCCCATAGTAACGCCAATAGGGAC
TTTCCATTGACGTCAATGGGTGGAGTATTTACGGTAAACTGCCCACTTGGCAGTACATCAAGTGTATCAT
ATGCCAAGTACGCCCCCTATTGACGTCAATGACGGTAAATGGCCCGCCTGGCATTATGCCCAGTACATGA
CCTTATGGGACTTTCCTACTTGGCAGTACATCTACGTATTAGTCATCGCTATTACCATGGTGATGCGGTT
TTGGCAGTACATCAATGGGCGTGGATAGCGGTTTGACTCACGGGGATTTCCAAGTCTCCACCCCATTGAC
GTCAATGGGAGTTTGTTTTGGCACCAAAATCAACGGGACTTTCCAAAATGTCGTAACAACTCCGCCCCAT
TGACGCAAATGGGCGGTAGGCGTGTACGGTGGGAGGTCTATATAAGCAGAGCTGGTTTAGTGAACCGTCA
GATCCGCTAGCGCTACCGGTCGCCACCATGGTGAGCAAGGGCGAGGAGGATAACATGGCCATCATCAAGG
AGTTCATGCGCTTCAAGGTGCACATGGAGGGCTCCGTGAACGGCCACGAGTTCGAGATCGAGGGCGAGGG
CGAGGGCCGCCCCTACGAGGGCACCCAGACCGCCAAGCTGAAGGTGACCAAGGGTGGCCCCCTGCCCTTC
GCCTGGGACATCCTGTCCCCTCAGTTCATGTACGGCTCCAAGGCCTACGTGAAGCACCCCGCCGACATCC
CCGACTACTTGAAGCTGTCCTTCCCCGAGGGCTTCAAGTGGGAGCGCGTGATGAACTTCGAGGACGGCGG
CGTGGTGACCGTGACCCAGGACTCCTCCCTGCAGGACGGCGAGTTCATCTACAAGGTGAAGCTGCGCGGC
ACCAACTTCCCCTCCGACGGCCCCGTAATGCAGAAGAAGACCATGGGCTGGGAGGCCTCCTCCGAGCGGA
TGTACCCCGAGGACGGCGCCCTGAAGGGCGAGATCAAGCAGAGGCTGAAGCTGAAGGACGGCGGCCACTA
CGACGCTGAGGTCAAGACCACCTACAAGGCCAAGAAGCCCGTGCAGCTGCCCGGCGCCTACAACGTCAAC
ATCAAGTTGGACATCACCTCCCACAACGAGGACTACACCATCGTGGAACAGTACGAACGCGCCGAGGGCC
GCCACTCCACCGGCGGCATGGACGAGCTGTACAAGTAGGAATTCGTCGAGGGACCTAATAACTTCGTATA
GCATACATTATACGAAGTTATACATGTTTAAGGGTTCCGGTTCCACTAGGTACAATTCGATATCAAGCTT
ATCGATAATCAACCTCTGGATTACAAAATTTGTGAAAGATTGACTGGTATTCTTAACTATGTTGCTCCTT
TTACGCTATGTGGATACGCTGCTTTAATGCCTTTGTATCATGCTATTGCTTCCCGTATGGCTTTCATTTT
CTCCTCCTTGTATAAATCCTGGTTGCTGTCTCTTTATGAGGAGTTGTGGCCCGTTGTCAGGCAACGTGGC
GTGGTGTGCACTGTGTTTGCTGACGCAACCCCCACTGGTTGGGGCATTGCCACCACCTGTCAGCTCCTTT
CCGGGACTTTCGCTTTCCCCCTCCCTATTGCCACGGCGGAACTCATCGCCGCCTGCCTTGCCCGCTGCTG
GACAGGGGCTCGGCTGTTGGGCACTGACAATTCCGTGGTGTTGTCGGGGAAATCATCGTCCTTTCCTTGG
CTGCTCGCCTGTGTTGCCACCTGGATTCTGCGCGGGACGTCCTTCTGCTACGTCCCTTCGGCCCTCAATC
CAGCGGACCTTCCTTCCCGCGGCCTGCTGCCGGCTCTGCGGCCTCTTCCGCGTCTTCGCCTTCGCCCTCA
GACGAGTCGGATCTCCCTTTGGGCCGCCTCCCCGCATCGATACCGTCGACCTCGATCGAGACCTAGAAAA
ACATGGAGCAATCACAAGTAGCAATACAGCAGCTACCAATGCTGATTGTGCCTGGCTAGAAGCACAAGAG
GAGGAGGAGGTGGGTTTTCCAGTCACACCTCAGGTACCTTTAAGACCAATGACTTACAAGGCAGCTGTAG
ATCTTAGCCACTTTTTAAAAGAAAAGGGGGGACTGGAAGGGCTAATTCACTCCCAACGAAGACAAGATAT
CCTTGATCTGTGGATCTACCACACACAAGGCTACTTCCCTGATTGGCAGAACTACACACCAGGGCCAGGG
ATCAGATATCCACTGACCTTTGGATGGTGCTACAAGCTAGTACCAGTTGAGCAAGAGAAGGTAGAAGAAG
CCAATGAAGGAGAGAACACCCGCTTGTTACACCCTGTGAGCCTGCATGGGATGGATGACCCGGAGAGAGA
AGTATTAGAGTGGAGGTTTGACAGCCGCCTAGCATTTCATCACATGGCCCGAGAGCTGCATCCGGACTGT
ACTGGGTCTCTCTGGTTAGACCAGATCTGAGCCTGGGAGCTCTCTGGCTAACTAGGGAACCCACTGCTTA
AGCCTCAATAAAGCTTGCCTTGAGTGCTTCAAGTAGTGTGTGCCCGTCTGTTGTGTGACTCTGGTAACTA
GAGATCCCTCAGACCCTTTTAGTCAGTGTGGAAAATCTCTAGCAGCATGTGAGCAAAAGGCCAGCAAAAG
GCCAGGAACCGTAAAAAGGCCGCGTTGCTGGCGTTTTTCCATAGGCTCCGCCCCCCTGACGAGCATCACA
AAAATCGACGCTCAAGTCAGAGGTGGCGAAACCCGACAGGACTATAAAGATACCAGGCGTTTCCCCCTGG
AAGCTCCCTCGTGCGCTCTCCTGTTCCGACCCTGCCGCTTACCGGATACCTGTCCGCCTTTCTCCCTTCG
GGAAGCGTGGCGCTTTCTCATAGCTCACGCTGTAGGTATCTCAGTTCGGTGTAGGTCGTTCGCTCCAAGC
TGGGCTGTGTGCACGAACCCCCCGTTCAGCCCGACCGCTGCGCCTTATCCGGTAACTATCGTCTTGAGTC
CAACCCGGTAAGACACGACTTATCGCCACTGGCAGCAGCCACTGGTAACAGGATTAGCAGAGCGAGGTAT
GTAGGCGGTGCTACAGAGTTCTTGAAGTGGTGGCCTAACTACGGCTACACTAGAAGAACAGTATTTGGTA
TCTGCGCTCTGCTGAAGCCAGTTACCTTCGGAAAAAGAGTTGGTAGCTCTTGATCCGGCAAACAAACCAC
CGCTGGTAGCGGTGGTTTTTTTGTTTGCAAGCAGCAGATTACGCGCAGAAAAAAAGGATCTCAAGAAGAT
CCTTTGATCTTTTCTACGGGGTCTGACGCTCAGTGGAACGAAAACTCACGTTAAGGGATTTTGGTCATGA
GATTATCAAAAAGGATCTTCACCTAGATCCTTTTAAATTAAAAATGAAGTTTTAAATCAATCTAAAGTAT
ATATGAGTAAACTTGGTCTGACAGTTACCAATGCTTAATCAGTGAGGCACCTATCTCAGCGATCTGTCTA
TTTCGTTCATCCATAGTTGCCTGACTCCCCGTCGTGTAGATAACTACGATACGGGAGGGCTTACCATCTG
GCCCCAGTGCTGCAATGATACCGCGAGACCCACGCTCACCGGCTCCAGATTTATCAGCAATAAACCAGCC
AGCCGGAAGGGCCGAGCGCAGAAGTGGTCCTGCAACTTTATCCGCCTCCATCCAGTCTATTAATTGTTGC
CGGGAAGCTAGAGTAAGTAGTTCGCCAGTTAATAGTTTGCGCAACGTTGTTGCCATTGCTACAGGCATCG
TGGTGTCACGCTCGTCGTTTGGTATGGCTTCATTCAGCTCCGGTTCCCAACGATCAAGGCGAGTTACATG
ATCCCCCATGTTGTGCAAAAAAGCGGTTAGCTCCTTCGGTCCTCCGATCGTTGTCAGAAGTAAGTTGGCC
GCAGTGTTATCACTCATGGTTATGGCAGCACTGCATAATTCTCTTACTGTCATGCCATCCGTAAGATGCT
TTTCTGTGACTGGTGAGTACTCAACCAAGTCATTCTGAGAATAGTGTATGCGGCGACCGAGTTGCTCTTG
CCCGGCGTCAATACGGGATAATACCGCGCCACATAGCAGAACTTTAAAAGTGCTCATCATTGGAAAACGT
TCTTCGGGGCGAAAACTCTCAAGGATCTTACCGCTGTTGAGATCCAGTTCGATGTAACCCACTCGTGCAC
CCAACTGATCTTCAGCATCTTTTACTTTCACCAGCGTTTCTGGGTGAGCAAAAACAGGAAGGCAAAATGC
CGCAAAAAAGGGAATAAGGGCGACACGGAAATGTTGAATACTCATACTCTTCCTTTTTCAATATTATTGA
AGCATTTATCAGGGTTATTGTCTCATGAGCGGATACATATTTGAATGTATTTAGAAAAATAAACAAATAG
GGGTTCCGCGCACATTTCCCCGAAAAGTGCCACCTGAC
Features (pLannotate 1.2.2; 24 found; start..end, strand, type, name):
     40..92      -  misc_feature   bom (fragment): basis of mobility region from pBR322
    247..626     +  enhancer       CMV enhancer: human cytomegalovirus immediate early enhancer
    627..826     +  promoter       CMV promoter: human cytomegalovirus (CMV) immediate early promoter
    844..1024    +  LTR            5' LTR (truncated): truncated 5' long terminal repeat (LTR) from HIV-1
   1071..1196    +  misc_feature   HIV-1 Ψ: packaging signal of human immunodeficiency virus type 1
   1180..1518    +  CDS            HIV-1 gag (fragment): gag protein from human immunodeficiency virus 1; gag
   1695..1928    +  misc_feature   RRE: The Rev response element (RRE) of HIV-1 allows for Rev-dependent mRNA export from the nucleus to the cytoplasm.
   2305..2405    +  CDS            Rev (fragment): human immunodeficiency virus 1 (HIV-1) Rev protein; rev; enhances nuclear export of unspliced and incompletely spliced viral mRNAs
   2455..2572    +  misc_feature   cPPT/CTS: central polypurine tract and central termination sequence of HIV-1
   2631..2829    +  promoter       U6 promoter (fragment): RNA polymerase III promoter for mouse U6 snRNA (Das et al., 1988)
   2826..2859    +  protein_bind   loxP: Cre-mediated recombination occurs in the 8-bp core sequence (GCATACAT). Cre recombinase
   2866..2944    +  promoter       U6 promoter (fragment): RNA polymerase III promoter for mouse U6 snRNA (Das et al., 1988)
   3116..3419    +  enhancer       CMV enhancer: human cytomegalovirus immediate early enhancer
   3420..3623    +  promoter       CMV promoter: human cytomegalovirus (CMV) immediate early promoter
   3668..4378    +  CDS            mCherry: monomeric derivative of DsRed fluorescent protein (Shaner et al., 2004) mammalian codon-optimized
   4398..4431    +  protein_bind   loxP: Cre-mediated recombination occurs in the 8-bp core sequence (GCATACAT). Cre recombinase
   4464..4487    +  misc_feature   MCS (fragment): pBluescript multiple cloning site
   4487..5075    +  misc_feature   WPRE: woodchuck hepatitis virus posttranscriptional regulatory element
   5076..5095    +  misc_feature   MCS (fragment): pBluescript multiple cloning site
   5097..5597    +  CDS            nef (fragment): NEF_HV1LA - Experimental evidence at protein level: Swiss-Prot protein existence level 1. Extracellular Nef protein targets CD4(+) T-lymphocytes for apoptosis by interacting with CXCR4 surface receptors. From Human immunodeficiency virus type 1 group M subtype B (isolate Lai) (HIV-1).
   5604..5784    +  LTR            5' LTR (truncated): truncated 5' long terminal repeat (LTR) from HIV-1
   5846..6434    -  rep_origin     ori: high-copy-number ColE1/pMB1/pBR322/pUC origin of replication
   6605..7465    -  CDS            AmpR: β-lactamase; bla; confers resistance to ampicillin, carbenicillin, and related antibiotics
   7466..7570    -  promoter       AmpR promoter: bla
