[The description below was written by a language model from this plasmid's Addgene catalogue record and pLannotate feature annotations shown in this document.]
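Description:
pSicoR-mCh-Chd1i4 is a lentiviral RNAi vector built on the pSicoR backbone that carries a short hairpin RNA (designated i4) directed against mouse Chd1, a chromatin remodelling factor. The roughly 55 bp hairpin insert was cloned between HpaI (destroyed) and XhoI sites, placing it downstream of a mouse U6 RNA polymerase III promoter. In bacteria the plasmid is maintained through a high-copy ColE1/pUC-type origin and selected with ampicillin via the β-lactamase gene. A recombination-deficient strain is listed for propagation, as is usual for LTR-containing plasmids.

The viral portion has a CMV enhancer/promoter fused to a truncated HIV-1 5' LTR to drive genomic RNA production in packaging cells. This is followed by the Ψ packaging signal with a partial gag sequence, the Rev response element for nuclear export of the unspliced transcript, and the cPPT/CTS. A WPRE and a second truncated LTR lie at the 3' end. Within this frame, the U6 promoter is annotated as two fragments interrupted by a loxP site, and a second loxP lies after a CMV-driven mCherry cassette. This arrangement means the hairpin is expressed constitutively after integration, while Cre recombinase excises the region between the loxP sites, removing both the shRNA and the mCherry marker and so switching knockdown off. The red fluorescence allows transduced cells to be identified or sorted, and its loss reports Cre-mediated excision.

The associated publication concerns the role of Chd1 in open chromatin and pluripotency of embryonic stem cells, which is consistent with use of this construct for stable, reversible depletion of Chd1 in mouse cells.
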