Addgene plasmid #21908: pSicoR-mCh-Chd1i4
Depositing lab: Miguel Ramalho-Santos. Depositing organization: University of California, San Francisco (UCSF). Publication: Chd1 regulates open chromatin and pluripotency of embryonic stem cells. Gaspar-Maia A, Alajem A, Polesso F, Sridharan R, Mason MJ, Heidersbach A, Ramalho-Santos J, McManus MT, Plath K, Meshorer E, Ramalho-Santos M. Nature. 2009 Aug 13;460(7257):863-8. doi: 10.1038/nature08212. Epub 2009 Jul 8. PubMed 19587682.
Backbone
  Vector backbone: pSicoR
  Backbone size w/o insert (bp): 7558
  Vector type: Mammalian Expression, Lentiviral, RNAi
Growth in bacteria
  Bacterial resistance: Ampicillin, 100 μg/mL
  Growth temperature: 37°C
  Growth strain: Stbl3
  Copy number: Unknown
Gene/Insert
  Gene/Insert name: Chd1-i4 (alt name: shRNA-i4 Chd1)
  Species: M. musculus (mouse)
  Insert size (bp): 55
  Cloning method: Restriction Enzyme; 5′ cloning site HpaI (destroyed during cloning); 3′ cloning site XhoI (not destroyed)
  Sequencing primers: 5′ cacagacttgtgggagaagc
Terms and licenses: Academic/Nonprofit Terms; Industry Terms: Not Available to Industry
Depositor comments: Chd1 RNAi4 sequence - 5'-GTGCTACTACAACCATTTA
How to cite: pSicoR-mCh-Chd1i4 was a gift from Miguel Ramalho-Santos (Addgene plasmid # 21908 ; http://n2t.net/addgene:21908 ; RRID:Addgene_21908)
