>Addgene plasmid #21908 | pSicoR-mCh-Chd1i4 | addgene partial sequence | sequence record 27601 | 21908 with pLLU-5 5'-cacagacttgtgggagaagc
TTTGCATATAATATTTCCTAGTAACTATAGAGGCTTAATGTGCGATAAAAGACAGATAATCTGTTCTTTT
TAATACTAGCTACATTTTACATGATAGGCTTGGATTTCTATAACTTCGTATAGCATACATTATACGAAGT
TATACATGTCACAAAAGGAAACTCACCCTAACTGTAAAGTAATTGTGTGTTTTGAGACTATAAATATCCC
TTGGAGAAAAGCCTTGTTTGTGCTACTACAACCATTTATTCAAGAGATAAATGGTTGTAGTAGCACTTTT
TTCTCGAGTACTAGGATCCATTAGGCGGCCGCGTGGATAACCGTATTACCGCCATGCATTAGTTATTAAT
AGTAATCAATTACGGGGTCATTAGTTCATAGCCCATATATGGAGTTCCGCGTTACATAACTTACGGTAAA
TGGCCCGCCTGGCTGACCGCCCAACGACCCCCGCCCATTGACGTCAATAATGACGTATGTTCCCATAGTA
ACGCCAATAGGGACTTTCCATTGACGTCAATGGGTGGAGTATTTACGGTAAACTGCCCACTTGGCAGTAC
ATCAAGTGTATCATATGCCAAGTACGCCCCCTATTGACGTCAATGACGGTAAATGGCCCGCCTGGCATTA
TGCCCAGTACATGACCTTATGGGACTTTCCTACTTGGCAGTACATCTACGTATTAGTCATCGCTATTACC
ATGGTGATGCGGTTTTGGCA
