>Addgene plasmid #21908 | pSicoR-mCh-Chd1i4 | addgene partial sequence | sequence record 27602 | 21908 with mCherry-R
GCCCTCGCCCTCGATCTCGAACTCGTGGCCGTTCACGGAGCCCTCCATGNTGCACCTTGAAGCGCATGAA
CTCCTTGATGATGGCCATGNTTATCCTCCTCGCCCTTGCTCACCATGGTGGCGACCGGTAGCGCTAGCGG
ATCTGACGGTTCACTAAACCAGCTCTGCTTATATAGACCTCCCACCGTACACGCCTACCGCCCATTTGCG
TCAATGGGGCGGAGTTGTTACGACATTTTGGAAAGTCCCGTTGATTTTGGTGCCAAAACAAACTCCCATT
GACGTCAATGGGGTGGAGACTTGGAAATCCCCGTGAGTCAAACCGCTATCCACGCCCATTGATGTACTGC
CAAAACCGCATCACCATGGTAATAGCGATGACTAATACGTAGATGTACTGCCAAGTAGGAAAGTCCCATA
AGGTCATGTACTGGGCATAATGCCAGGCGGGCCATTTACCGTCATTGACGTCAATAGGGGGCGTACTTGG
CATATGATACACTTGATGTACTGCCAAGTGGGCAGTTTACCGTAAATACTCCACCCATTGACGTCAATGG
AAAGTCCCTATTGGCGTTACTATGGGAACATACGTCATTATTGACGTCAATGGGCGGGGGTCGTTGGGCG
GTCAGCCAGGCGGGCCATTTACCGTANGTTATGTAACGCGGAACTCCATATATGGGCTATGAACTAATGA
CCCCGTAATTGATTACTATTAATAACTAATGCATGGCGGTAATACGGTTATCCACGCGGCCGCTATGGAT
CTAGTATCGAGAAAAAGTGCTACTACAACATTATCTCTTGATAATGGTGTAGTACACAACAGGTTTCTCA
GGAATTT
